>Addgene plasmid #149338 | Prham-M.XbaI-p15A-aadA | addgene full sequence | sequence record 300477 | Addgene NGS Result
CTAGAGGATGTCGTCAACACGGCGAAATAGTAATCACGAGGTCAGGTTCTTACCTTAAATTTTCGACGGA
AAACCACGTAAAAAACGTCGATTTTTCAAGATACAGCGTGAATTTTCAGGAAATGCGGTGAGCATCACAT
CACCACAATTCAGCAAATTGTGAACATCATCACGTTCATCTTTCCCTGGTTGCCAATGGCCCATTTTCCT
GTCAGTAACGAGAAGGTCGCGAATTGAGGCGCTTTTTAGACTGGTCGTAATGAAATTCAGCTACTAGAGC
ATGCGTACTTAGAGGAAATAAACCATGAAAAATGCGACCACCCAGGCTCGTGCGGTGCAGGGTGACTGTC
TGGTTGAACTCGCGCGTCTGGAAGAATGCGAAGCTGATCTCGTTTACCTGGACCCGCCGTTCTTCACCAA
CCGTCGTCACTCCTCCATTAGCCGTGACCGTATTAATGCTTTCTCTTTCGACGACGCGTGGGGTGATCTG
GGTGAGTATGCAGATTTTATGGAACAACGTCTCCGTGAGGCGCACCGTGTGCTGAAACATTCTGGTTCTA
TCTTCGTTCACTGCGATACTTCTGCGAACTTTCTCCTGCGTACTCTCCTCAACAACATCTTCGGCGCGTC
CCAGTTTCGCAGCGAAATCATCTGGTCCTACAAGCGCTGGTCTAACTCTGCTCGTAACCTGCTGCCAGCG
CATCAGACCATCCTGTTCTACTCTAAATCTGACGCGTACAAATTCAATGTTCTCCACGGTTCTTATTCTG
AAACCACTAATGTAGATCAGATCCTCCAGCTGCGCCAACGTGACGCTGACGGTGTTAGCAAATATGCGAC
TGACAAACTCGGTAACACCATCTATGGCACCGAAAAGAATGGCGTGCCGCTGAACGACGTTTGGGCAATC
CCGTTTCTCAATCCGAAAGCGAAAGAACGTACCGGCTATCCGACTCAGAAACCAATTCTGCTGCTGGAAC
GCATCATCGAAATCTCCACCGATCCAGGTGACTTCATCGTTGACCCGTTCTGTGGTTCTGGTACTACCCT
GGTGGCGGCAGCGATCCTGGGCCGTCGTGCATTCGGTATCGACACTTCTCGCGAAGCGGTTGCTCTGGCA
AACCGCCGTATCGAGGAACCGGTGCGTACCGATTCTGCACTCCTGAAAAAGGGTCGTCTGGCATACGCGA
CTGCTAACCTCAAAGCACTCGCGGTTCTCGAAGGTCTGGACTTCGTGCCAGTACACCGTAACAGCGGTAT
TGATGCTTTTCTGCGCTCTCCAGAAGGTGAACCGCTGGTTCCAGTACGTGTGCAACGTAACGGTGAATCT
ATCAGCGACGCGGCTGCTTCCCTGGCGCGTGCTGCTATTAGCAAGAAGGCGAAAAACGCAATCCTCGTTC
GTACTAATGAAGAGACTGGTCTGTTTAGCACCGACGCACTCCCACCGTTTATGCACCTGATTGAGTCTAC
CGCACTGCGCATTAAATCTAGCCTGGATGCGTCCCTCATCGCGGGTGAGACTAAATCCGCAGCAAACAAC
TCTTTCAAACCAAAACCGCTCCGTGGCTCCGCGTGATACTAGAAATATTTTATCTGATTAATAAGATGAT
CTTCTTGAGATCGTTTTGGTCTGCGCGTAATCTCTTGCTCTGAAAACGAAAAAACCGCCTTGCAGGGCGG
TTTTTCGAAGGTTCTCTGAGCTACCAACTCTTTGAACCGAGGTAACTGGCTTGGAGGAGCGCAGTCACCA
AAACTTGTCCTTTCAGTTTAGCCTTAACCGGCGCATGACTTCAAGACTAACTCCTCTAAATCAATTACCA
GTGGCTGCTGCCAGTGGTGCTTTTGCATGTCTTTCCGGGTTGGACTCAAGACGATAGTTACCGGATAAGG
CGCAGCGGTCGGACTGAACGGGGGGTTCGTGCATACAGTCCAGCTTGGAGCGAACTGCCTACCCGGAACT
GAGTGTCAGGCGTGGAATGAGACAAACGCGGCCATAACAGCGGAATGACACCGGTAAACCGAAAGGCAGG
AACAGGAGAGCGCACGAGGGAGCCGCCAGGGGGAAACGCCTGGTATCTTTATAGTCCTGTCGGGTTTCGC
CACCACTGATTTGAGCGTCAGATTTCGTGATGCTTGTCAGGGGGGCGGAGCCTATGGAAAAACGGCTTTG
CCGCGGCCCTCTCACTTCCCTGTTAAGTATCTTCCTGGCATCTTCCAGGAAATCTCCGCCCCGTTCGTAA
GCCATTTCCGCTCGCCGCAGTCGAACGACCGAGCGTAGCGAGTCAGTGAGCGAGGAAGCGGAATATATCC
TGTATCACATATTCTGCTGACGCACCGGTGCAGCCTTTTTTCTCCTGCCACATGAAGCACTTCACTGACA
CCCTCATCAGTGCCAACATAGTAAGCCAGTATACACTCCGCTAGCTATTTGTTTATTTTTCTAAATACAT
TCAAATATGTATCCGCTCATGAGACAATAACCCTGATAAATGCTTCAATAATATTGAAAAAGGAAGAGTA
TGAGGGAAGCGGTGATCGCCGAAGTATCGACTCAACTATCAGAGGTAGTTGGCGTCATCGAGCGCCATCT
CGAACCGACGTTGCTGGCCGTACATTTGTACGGCTCCGCAGTGGATGGCGGCCTGAAGCCACACAGTGAT
ATTGATTTGCTGGTTACGGTGACCGTAAGGCTTGATGAAACAACGCGGCGAGCTTTGATCAACGACCTTT
TGGAAACTTCGGCTTCCCCTGGAGAGAGCGAGATTCTCCGCGCTGTAGAAGTCACCATTGTTGTGCACGA
CGACATCATTCCGTGGCGTTATCCAGCTAAGCGCGAACTGCAATTTGGAGAATGGCAGCGCAATGACATT
CTTGCAGGTATCTTCGAGCCAGCCACGATCGACATTGATCTGGCTATCTTGCTGACAAAAGCAAGAGAAC
ATAGCGTTGCCTTGGTAGGTCCAGCGGCGGAGGAACTCTTTGATCCGGTTCCTGAACAGGATCTATTTGA
GGCGCTAAATGAAACCTTAACGCTATGGAACTCGCCGCCCGACTGGGCTGGCGATGAGCGAAATGTAGTG
CTTACGTTGTCCCGCATTTGGTACAGCGCAGTAACCGGCAAAATCGCGCCGAAGGATGTCGCTGCCGACT
GGGCAATGGAGCGCCTGCCGGCCCAGTATCAGCCCGTCATACTTGAAGCTAGACAGGCTTATCTTGGACA
AGAAGAAGATCGCTTGGCCTCGCGCGCAGATCAGTTGGAAGAATTTGTCCACTACGTGAAAGGCGAGATC
ACCAAGGTAGTCGGCAAATAATGTCTAACAATTCGTTCAAGCCGAGGGGCCGCAAGATCCGGCCACGATG
ACCCGGTCGTCGGTTCAGGGCAGGGTCGTTAAATAGCCGCTTATGTCTATTGCTGGTTTACCGGTTTATT
GACTACCGGAAGCAGTGTGACCGTGTGCTTCTCAAATGCCTGAGGTTTCAGCAAAAAACCCCTCAAGACC
CGTTTAGAGGCCCCAAGGGGTTATGCTAGTTATTGCTCAGCGGTGGCAGCAGCCTAGGTTAATTAAGCTG
CGCTAGTAGACGAGTCCATGTGCTGGCGTTCAAATTTCGCAGCAGCGGTTTCTTTACCAGACTCGACAAG
CTTA
Features (pLannotate 1.2.2; 9 found; start..end, strand, type, name):
    141..259     +  promoter       rhaB promoter: promoter of the E. coli rhaBAD operon, conferring tight induction with L-rhamnose and repression with D-glucose in the presence of RhaR and RhaS (Giacalone et al., 2006)
   1615..2160    +  rep_origin     p15A ori: Plasmids containing the medium-copy-number p15A origin of replication can be propagated in E. coli cells that contain a second plasmid with the ColE1 origin.
   2248..2303    +  rep_origin     RSF ori (fragment): Plasmids containing the RSF 1030 origin of replication can be propagated in E. coli cells that contain additional plasmids with compatible origins.
   2402..2423    -  misc_feature   bom (fragment): basis of mobility region from pBR322
   2428..2519    +  promoter       AmpR promoter: bla
   2520..3311    +  CDS            SmR: aminoglycoside adenylyltransferase (Murphy, 1985); aadA; confers resistance to spectinomycin and streptomycin
   3482..3529    -  terminator     T7 terminator: transcription terminator for bacteriophage T7 RNA polymerase
   3537..3554    -  CDS            SET1 (fragment): solubility-enhancement tag derived from T7 phage gene 10B
   3584..3625    -  CDS            S-Tag (fragment): affinity and epitope tag derived from pancreatic ribonuclease A
