[The description below was written by a language model from this plasmid's Addgene catalogue record and pLannotate feature annotations shown in this document.]
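Description:
Prham-M.XbaI-p15A-aadA is a small (about 3.6 kb) bacterial expression plasmid built on a pACYC-type backbone for producing the XbaI DNA methyltransferase in E. coli. It replicates from the p15A origin, which gives a low-to-medium copy number and is compatible with ColE1-type plasmids, so it can be maintained alongside a second, more conventional cloning vector in the same cell. Selection is by spectinomycin: the aadA gene (aminoglycoside adenylyltransferase, which also confers streptomycin resistance) is annotated downstream of the bla (AmpR) promoter. The feature table also picks up short fragments of an RSF origin, a bom region, a T7 terminator, and S-Tag and SET1 sequences on the reverse strand. These appear to be leftovers from the commercial parent vector rather than functional parts of the design.

The payload is a synthetic version of the M.XbaI gene, originally from Xanthomonas badrii, listed at roughly 1.3 kb and placed under the E. coli rhaB (rhaBAD operon) promoter. That promoter is induced by L-rhamnose and repressed by glucose through the RhaR and RhaS regulators, allowing tight control of methylase expression. The automated annotation does not label the methyltransferase coding sequence itself, but the unannotated stretch between the promoter and the p15A origin is the likely position of the insert. The insert was joined through XbaI and SpeI sites that were destroyed in cloning, consistent with BioBrick-style assembly. The associated publication title indicates that the plasmid was made for methylase-assisted subcloning in high-throughput BioBrick assembly. There, in vivo methylation would presumably protect XbaI sites on co-resident DNA from digestion, although the record does not spell out this mechanism.
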