Addgene plasmid #149338: Prham-M.XbaI-p15A-aadA
Purpose: expresses M.XbaI DNA methyltransferase in E. coli
Depositing lab: Ichiro Matsumura. Depositing organization: Emory University. Publication: Methylase-assisted subcloning for high throughput BioBrick assembly. Matsumura I. PeerJ. 2020 Sep 11;8:e9841. doi: 10.7717/peerj.9841. eCollection 2020. PubMed 32974095.
Backbone
  Vector backbone: pACYC
  Backbone manufacturer: EMD Millipore/Novagen
  Backbone size w/o insert (bp): 1724
  Vector type: Bacterial Expression
Growth in bacteria
  Bacterial resistance: Spectinomycin, 50 μg/mL
  Growth temperature: 37°C
  Growth strain: DH5alpha
  Growth instructions: Please use OmniMax 2 bacterial strain for expression.
  Copy number: Low Copy
Gene/Insert
  Gene/Insert name: M.XbaI (alt name: XbaI DNA methyltransferase)
  Species: Synthetic; Xanthomonas badrii (ATCC 11672).
  Insert size (bp): 1271
  GenBank ID: AF051092
  Promoter: rhamnose
  Cloning method: Restriction Enzyme; 5′ cloning site XbaI (destroyed during cloning); 3′ cloning site SpeI (destroyed during cloning)
  Sequencing primers: 5′ part sequenced in different plasmid prior to subcloning; 3′ part sequenced in different plasmid prior to subcloning
Terms and licenses: Academic/Nonprofit Terms; Industry Terms: Not Available to Industry
How to cite: Prham-M.XbaI-p15A-aadA was a gift from Ichiro Matsumura (Addgene plasmid # 149338 ; http://n2t.net/addgene:149338 ; RRID:Addgene_149338)
